>Addgene plasmid #123098 | pCMV 3xFLAG-GABARAP G116A | addgene full sequence | sequence record 243996 | Addgene NGS Result
AAGGCCGCGTTGCTGGCGTTTTTCCATAGGCTCCGCCCCCCTGACGAGCATCACAAAAATCGACGCTCAA
GTCAGAGGTGGCGAAACCCGACAGGACTATAAAGATACCAGGCGTTTCCCCCTGGAAGCTCCCTCGTGCG
CTCTCCTGTTCCGACCCTGCCGCTTACCGGATACCTGTCCGCCTTTCTCCCTTCGGGAAGCGTGGCGCTT
TCTCATAGCTCACGCTGTAGGTATCTCAGTTCGGTGTAGGTCGTTCGCTCCAAGCTGGGCTGTGTGCACG
AACCCCCCGTTCAGCCCGACCGCTGCGCCTTATCCGGTAACTATCGTCTTGAGTCCAACCCGGTAAGACA
CGACTTATCGCCACTGGCAGCAGCCACTGGTAACAGGATTAGCAGAGCGAGGTATGTAGGCGGTGCTACA
GAGTTCTTGAAGTGGTGGCCTAACTACGGCTACACTAGAAGAACAGTATTTGGTATCTGCGCTCTGCTGA
AGCCAGTTACCTTCGGAAAAAGAGTTGGTAGCTCTTGATCCGGCAAACAAACCACCGCTGGTAGCGGTGG
TTTTTTTGTTTGCAAGCAGCAGATTACGCGCAGAAAAAAAGGATCTCAAGAAGATCCTTTGATCTTTTCT
ACGGGGTCTGACGCTCAGTGGAACGAAAACTCACGTTAAGGGATTTTGGTCATGAGATTATCAAAAAGGA
TCTTCACCTAGATCCTTTTAAATTAAAAATGAAGTTTTAAATCAATCTAAAGTATATATGAGTAAACTTG
GTCTGACAGTTACCAATGCTTAATCAGTGAGGCACCTATCTCAGCGATCTGTCTATTTCGTTCATCCATA
GTTGCCTGACTCCCCGTCGTGTAGATAACTACGATACGGGAGGGCTTACCATCTGGCCCCAGTGCTGCAA
TGATACCGCGAGACCCACGCTCACCGGCTCCAGATTTATCAGCAATAAACCAGCCAGCCGGAAGGGCCGA
GCGCAGAAGTGGTCCTGCAACTTTATCCGCCTCCATCCAGTCTATTAATTGTTGCCGGGAAGCTAGAGTA
AGTAGTTCGCCAGTTAATAGTTTGCGCAACGTTGTTGCCATTGCTACAGGCATCGTGGTGTCACGCTCGT
CGTTTGGTATGGCTTCATTCAGCTCCGGTTCCCAACGATCAAGGCGAGTTACATGATCCCCCATGTTGTG
CAAAAAAGCGGTTAGCTCCTTCGGTCCTCCGATCGTTGTCAGAAGTAAGTTGGCCGCAGTGTTATCACTC
ATGGTTATGGCAGCACTGCATAATTCTCTTACTGTCATGCCATCCGTAAGATGCTTTTCTGTGACTGGTG
AGTACTCAACCAAGTCATTCTGAGAATAGTGTATGCGGCGACCGAGTTGCTCTTGCCCGGCGTCAATACG
GGATAATACCGCGCCACATAGCAGAACTTTAAAAGTGCTCATCATTGGAAAACGTTCTTCGGGGCGAAAA
CTCTCAAGGATCTTACCGCTGTTGAGATCCAGTTCGATGTAACCCACTCGTGCACCCAACTGATCTTCAG
CATCTTTTACTTTCACCAGCGTTTCTGGGTGAGCAAAAACAGGAAGGCAAAATGCCGCAAAAAAGGGAAT
AAGGGCGACACGGAAATGTTGAATACTCATACTCTTCCTTTTTCAATATTATTGAAGCATTTATCAGGGT
TATTGTCTCATGAGCGGATACATATTTGAATGTATTTAGAAAAATAAACAAATAGGGGTTCCGCGCACAT
TTCCCCGAAAAGTGCCACCTG
[124 nt withheld, positions 1772-1895]
C
[91 nt withheld, positions 1897-1987]
A
[49 nt withheld, positions 1989-2037]
CCTTTGACGTTGGAGTCCACGTTCTTT
[37 nt withheld, positions 2065-2101]
ACCCTATCTCGGTCTATTCTTTTGATTTATAAGGGATTTTGCCGATTTCGGCCTATTGGTTAAAAAATGA
GCTGATTTAACAAAAATTTAACGCGAATTTTAACAAAATATTAACGCTTACAATTTCCATTCGCCATTCA
GGCTGCGCAACTGTTGGGAAGGGCGATCGGTGCGGGCCTCTTCGCTATTACGCCAGCTGGCGAAAGGGGG
ATGTGCTGCAAGGCGATTAAGTTGGGTAACGCCAGGGTTTTCCCAGTCACGACGTTGTAAAACGACGGCC
AGTGCCAAGCTGATCTATACATTGAATCAATATTGGCAATTAGCCATATTAGTCATTGGTTATATAGCAT
AAATCAATATTGGCTATTGGCCATTGCATACGTTGTATCTATATCATAATATGTACATTTATATTGGCTC
ATGTCCAATATGACCGCCATGTTGACATTGATTATTGACTAGTTATTAATAGTAATCAATTACGGGGTCA
TTAGTTCATAGCCCATATATGGAGTTCCGCGTTACATAACTTACGGTAAATGGCCCGCCTGGCTGACCGC
CCAACGACCCCCGCCCATTGACGTCAATAATGACGTATGTTCCCATAGTAACGCCAATAGGGACTTTCCA
TTGACGTCAATGGGTGGAGTATTTACGGTAAACTGCCCACTTGGCAGTACATCAAGTGTATCATATGCCA
AGTCCGCCCCCTATTGACGTCAATGACGGTAAATGGCCCGCCTGGCATTATGCCCAGTACATGACCTTAC
GGGACTTTCCTACTTGGCAGTACATCTACGTATTAGTCATCGCTATTACCATGGTGATGCGGTTTTGGCA
GTACACCAATGGGCGTGGATAGCGGTTTGACTCACGGGGATTTCCAAGTCTCCACCCCATTGACGTCAAT
GGGAGTTTGTTTTGGCACCAAAATCAACGGGACTTTCCAAAATGTCGTAATAACCCCGCCCCGTTGACGC
AAATGGGCGGTAGGCGTGTACGGTGGGAGGTCTATATAAGCAGAGCTCGTTTAGTGAACCGTCAGAATTG
ATCTGGTACCATGGACTACAAAGACCATGACGGTGATTATAAAGATCATGACATCGATTACAAGGATGAC
GATGACAAGCTTACAAGTTTGTACAAAAAAGCAGGCTTAATGAAGTTCGTGTACAAAGAAGAGCATCCGT
TCGAGAAGCGCCGCTCTGAGGGCGAGAAGATCCGAAAGAAATACCCGGACCGGGTGCCGGTGATAGTAGA
AAAGGCTCCCAAAGCTCGGATAGGAGACCTGGACAAAAAGAAATACCTGGTGCCTTCTGATCTCACAGTT
GGTCAGTTCTACTTCTTGATCCGGAAGCGAATTCATCTCCGAGCTGAGGATGCCTTGTTTTTCTTTGTCA
ACAATGTCATTCCACCCACCAGTGCCACAATGGGTCAGCTGTACCAGGAACACCATGAAGAAGACTTCTT
TCTCTACATTGCCTACAGTGACGAAAGTGTCTACGCTCTGTAATACCCAGCTTTCTTGTACAAAGTGGTG
TGATCTAGAGGATCCCGGGTGGCATCCCTGTGACCCCTCCCCAGTGCCTCTCCTGGCCCTGGAAGTTGCC
ACTCCAGTGCCCACCAGCCTTGTCCTAATAAAATTAAGTTGCATCATTTTGTCTGACTAGGTGTCCTTCT
ATAATATTATGGGGTGGAGGGGGGTGGTATGGAGCAAGGGGCAAGTTGGGAAGACAACCTGTAGGGCCTG
CGGGGTCTATTGGGAACCAAGCTGGAGTGCAGTGGCACAATCTTGGCTCACTGCAATCTCCGCCTCCTGG
GTTCAAGCGATTCTCCTGCCTCAGCCTCCCGAGTTGTTGGGATTCCAGGCATGCATGACCAGGCTCAGCT
AATTTTTGTTTTTTTGGTAGAGACGGGGTTTCACCATATTGGCCAGGCTGGTCTCCAACTCCTAATCTCA
GGTGATCTACCCACCTTGGCCTCCCAAATTGCTGGGATTACAGGCGTGAACCACTGCTCCCTTCCCTGTC
CTTCTGATTTTAAAATAACTATACCAGCAGGAGGACGTCCAGACACAGCATAGGCTACCTGGCCATGCCC
AACCGGTGGGACATTTGAGTTGCTTGCTTGGCACTGTCCTCTCATGCGTTGGGTCCACTCAGTAGATGCC
TGTTGAATTGGGTACGCGGCCAGCTTGGCTGTGGAATGTGTGTCAGTTAGGGTGTGGAAAGTCCCCAGGC
TCCCCAGCAGGCAGAAGTATGCAAAGCATGCATCTCAATTAGTCAGCAACCAGGTGTGGAAAGTCCCCAG
GCTCCCCAGCAGGCAGAAGTATGCAAAGCATGCATCTCAATTAGTCAGCAACCATAGTCCCGCCCCTAAC
TCCGCCCATCCCGCCCCTAACTCCGCCCAGTTCCGCCCATTCTCCGCCCCATGGCTGACTAATTTTTTTT
ATTTATGCAGAGGCCGAGGCCGCCTCGGCCTCTGAGCTATTCCAGAAGTAGTGAGGAGGCTTTTTTGGAG
GCCTAGGCTTTTGCAAAAAGCTCCTCGATCGAGGAACTGAAAAACCAGAAAGTTAATTCCCTATAGTGAG
TCGTATTAAATTCGTAATCATGTCATAGCTGTTTCCTGTGTGAAATTGTTATCCGCTCACAATTCCACAC
AACATACGAGCCGGAAGCATAAAGTGTAAAGCCTGGGGTGCCTAATGAGCGAGCTAACTCACATTAATTG
CGTTGCGCTCACTGCCCGCTTTCCAGTCGGGAAACCTGTCGTGCCAGCTGCATTAATGAATCGGCCAACG
CGCGGGGAGAGGCGGTTTGCGTATTGGGCGCTCTTCCGCTTCCTCGCTCACTGACTCGCTGCGCTCGGTC
GTTCGGCTGCGGCGAGCGGTATCAGCTCACTCAAAGGCGGTAATACGGTTATCCACAGAATCAGGGGATA
ACGCAGGAAAGAACATGTGAGCAAAAGGCCAGCAAAAGGCCAGGAACCGTAAA
Features (pLannotate 1.2.2; 19 found; start..end, strand, type, name):
     21..609     -  rep_origin     ori: high-copy-number ColE1/pMB1/pBR322/pUC origin of replication
    780..1640    -  CDS            AmpR: β-lactamase; bla; confers resistance to ampicillin, carbenicillin, and related antibiotics
   1641..1745    -  promoter       AmpR promoter: bla
   1772..2200    +  rep_origin     f1 ori (sequence partly withheld): f1 bacteriophage origin of replication; arrow indicates direction of (+) strand synthesis
   2231..2385    -  CDS            lacZα (fragment): LacZα fragment of β-galactosidase; lacZ fragment
   2545..2924    +  enhancer       CMV enhancer: human cytomegalovirus immediate early enhancer
   2926..3125    +  promoter       CMV promoter: human cytomegalovirus (CMV) immediate early promoter
   3165..3230    +  CDS            3xFLAG: three tandem FLAG® epitope tags, followed by an enterokinase cleavage site
   3234..3258    +  protein_bind   attB1: mutant version of attB; recombination site for the Gateway® BP reaction BP Clonase™
   3261..3611    +  CDS            GABARAP: GBRAP_HUMAN - Also known as FLC3B. Experimental evidence at protein level: Swiss-Prot protein existence level 1. Ubiquitin-like modifier that plays a role in intracellular transport of GABA(A) receptors and its interaction with the cytoskeleton (PubMed:9892355). Involved in autophagy: while LC3s are involved in elongation of the phagophore membrane, the GABARAP/GATE-16 subfamily is essential for a later stage in autophagosome maturation (PubMed:15169837, PubMed:20562859, PubMed:22948227). Through its interaction with the reticulophagy receptor TEX264, participates in the remodeling of subdomai
   3616..3640    -  protein_bind   attB2: mutant version of attB; recombination site for the Gateway® BP reaction BP Clonase™
   3658..4280    +  polyA_signal   hGH poly(A) signal: human growth hormone polyadenylation signal
   4309..4638    +  promoter       SV40 promoter: SV40 enhancer and early promoter
   4681..4699    -  promoter       T7 promoter: promoter for bacteriophage T7 RNA polymerase
   4737..4753    -  protein_bind   lac operator: The lac repressor binds to the lac operator to inhibit transcription in E. coli. This inhibition can be relieved by adding lactose or isopropyl-β-D-thiogalactopyranoside (IPTG). lac repressor encoded by lacI
   4761..4791    -  promoter       lac promoter: promoter for the E. coli lac operon
   4806..4827    -  protein_bind   CAP binding site: CAP binding activates transcription in the presence of cAMP. E. coli catabolite activator protein
   4840..4932    -  CDS            lacI (fragment): lac repressor; lacI; The lac repressor binds to the lac operator to inhibit transcription in E. coli. This inhibition can be relieved by adding lactose or isopropyl-β-D-thiogalactopyranoside (IPTG).
   4934..5067    -  rep_origin     RSF ori (fragment): Plasmids containing the RSF 1030 origin of replication can be propagated in E. coli cells that contain additional plasmids with compatible origins.
