[The description below was written by a language model from this plasmid's Addgene catalogue record and pLannotate feature annotations shown in this document.]
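Description:
pCMV 3xFLAG-GABARAP G116A is a mammalian expression plasmid of about 5.1 kb, built by Gateway recombination into the pCMV-tripleFLAG-Gateway backbone. It is propagated in E. coli as a high-copy plasmid through a ColE1/pUC-type origin and selected with ampicillin via the β-lactamase gene and its native promoter. An f1 phage origin is also present, along with backbone remnants that have no evident role in the expression cassette: fragments of lacZα and lacI, a lac promoter/operator with CAP site, a T7 promoter and a partial RSF origin. An SV40 enhancer/early promoter lies downstream of the expression cassette, but no mammalian selection marker is annotated after it, so the plasmid appears suited to transient transfection rather than drug selection.

The payload is driven by the human cytomegalovirus immediate-early enhancer and promoter and terminated by the human growth hormone polyadenylation signal. The open reading frame begins with a backbone-encoded 3xFLAG epitope, which includes an enterokinase cleavage site, continues through the attB1 recombination scar, and then encodes human GABARAP, with attB2 following the coding sequence. GABARAP is a ubiquitin-like ATG8-family modifier involved in GABA(A) receptor trafficking and autophagosome maturation. The insert carries a glycine 116 to alanine substitution. In general, Gly116 is the C-terminal residue exposed by ATG4 protease cleavage and used for lipid conjugation, so this mutant is normally expected to resist processing and lipidation, although the record does not state this directly. The associated study concerns the redundancy of human ATG4 isoforms in LC3/GABARAP processing, which is consistent with use as a FLAG-detectable, processing-defective control in mammalian cells.
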