Addgene plasmid #123098: pCMV 3xFLAG-GABARAP G116A
Purpose: Expresses 3xFLAG-GABARAP G116A in mammalian cells.
Depositing lab: Robin Ketteler. Publication: Redundancy of human ATG4 protease isoforms in autophagy and LC3/GABARAP processing revealed in cells. Agrotis A, Pengo N, Burden JJ, Ketteler R. Autophagy. 2019 Jan 21. doi: 10.1080/15548627.2019.1569925. PubMed 30661429.
Backbone
  Vector backbone: pCMV-tripleFLAG-Gateway
  Backbone size w/o insert (bp): 4711
  Vector type: Mammalian Expression
Growth in bacteria
  Bacterial resistance: Ampicillin, 100 μg/mL
  Growth temperature: 37°C
  Growth strain: DH5alpha
  Copy number: High Copy
Gene/Insert
  Gene/Insert name: Gamma-aminobutyric acid receptor-associated protein
  Species: H. sapiens (human)
  Mutation: Glycine 116 to Alanine
  GenBank ID: NM_007278.1
  Entrez Gene: GABARAP (a.k.a. ATG8A, GABARAP-a, MM46)
  Promoter: CMV
  Tag / fusion protein: 3xFLAG (N terminal on backbone)
  Cloning method: Gateway Cloning
  Sequencing primers: 5′ CMVF_pCDNA3; 3′ hGH-PA-R
Terms and licenses: Academic/Nonprofit Terms; Industry Terms: Not Available to Industry
How to cite: pCMV 3xFLAG-GABARAP G116A was a gift from Robin Ketteler (Addgene plasmid # 123098 ; http://n2t.net/addgene:123098 ; RRID:Addgene_123098)
